>Addgene plasmid #128878 | pMV19 | addgene full sequence | sequence record 252812 | Addgene NGS Result
GGCGAAAGGGGGATGTGCTGCAAGGCGATTAAGTTGGGTAACGCCAGGGTTTTCCCAGTCACGACGTTGT
AAAACGACGGCCAGTGAATTCGAGCTCGGTACCTCGCGAATGCATCTAGATATCGGATCCCGGTCTCGTA
TGATCCTTTTGTTGTTTCCGGGTGTACAATATGGACTTCCTCTTTTCTGGCAACCAAACCCATACATCGG
GATTCCTATAATACCTTCGTTGATCTCCCTAACATGTAGGTGGCGGAGGGGAGATATACAATAGAACAGA
TACCAGACAAGACATAATGGGCTAAACAAGACTACACCAATTACACTGCCTCATTGATGGTGGTACATAA
CGAACTAATACTGTAGCCCTAGACTTGATAGCCATCATCATATCGAAGTTTCACTACCCTTTTTCCATTT
GCCATCTATTGAAGTAATAATAGGCGCATGCAACTTCTTTTCTTTTTTTTTCTTTTCTCTCTCCCCCGTT
GTTGTCTCACCATATCCGCAATGACAAAAAAATGATGGAAGACACTAAAGGAAAAAATTAACGACAAAGA
CAGCACCAACAGATGTCGTTGTTCCAGAGCTGATGAGGGGTATCTCGAAGCACACGAAACTTTTTCCTTC
CTTCATTCACGCACACTACTCTCTAATGAGCAACGGTATACGGCCTTCCTTCCAGTTACTTGAATTTGAA
ATAAAAAAAAGTTTGCTGTCTTGCTATCAAGTATAAATAGACCTGCAATTATTAATCTTTTGTTTCCTCG
TCATTGTTCTCGTTCCCTTTCTTCCTTGTTTCTTTTTCTGCACAATATTTCAAGCTATACCAAGCATACA
ATCAACTGAACAGAGACCGGGCCCGTCGACTGCAGAGGCCTGCATGCAAGCTTGGCGTAATCATGGTCAT
AGCTGTTTCCTGTGTGAAATTGTTATCCGCTCACAATTCCACACAACATACGAGCCGGAAGCATAAAGTG
TAAAGCCTGGGGTGCCTAATGAGTGAGCTAACTCACATTAATTGCGTTGCGCTCACTGCCCGCTTTCCAG
TCGGGAAACCTGTCGTGCCAGCTGCATTAATGAATCGGCCAACGCGCGGGGAGAGGCGGTTTGCGTATTG
GGCGCTCTTCCGCTTCCTCGCTCACTGACTCGCTGCGCTCGGTCGTTCGGCTGCGGCGAGCGGTATCAGC
TCACTCAAAGGCGGTAATACGGTTATCCACAGAATCAGGGGATAACGCAGGAAAGAACATGTGAGCAAAA
GGCCAGCAAAAGGCCAGGAACCGTAAAAAGGCCGCGTTGCTGGCGTTTTTCCATAGGCTCCGCCCCCCTG
ACGAGCATCACAAAAATCGACGCTCAAGTCAGAGGTGGCGAAACCCGACAGGACTATAAAGATACCAGGC
GTTTCCCCCTGGAAGCTCCCTCGTGCGCTCTCCTGTTCCGACCCTGCCGCTTACCGGATACCTGTCCGCC
TTTCTCCCTTCGGGAAGCGTGGCGCTTTCTCATAGCTCACGCTGTAGGTATCTCAGTTCGGTGTAGGTCG
TTCGCTCCAAGCTGGGCTGTGTGCACGAACCCCCCGTTCAGCCCGACCGCTGCGCCTTATCCGGTAACTA
TCGTCTTGAGTCCAACCCGGTAAGACACGACTTATCGCCACTGGCAGCAGCCACTGGTAACAGGATTAGC
AGAGCGAGGTATGTAGGCGGTGCTACAGAGTTCTTGAAGTGGTGGCCTAACTACGGCTACACTAGAAGAA
CAGTATTTGGTATCTGCGCTCTGCTGAAGCCAGTTACCTTCGGAAAAAGAGTTGGTAGCTCTTGATCCGG
CAAACAAACCACCGCTGGTAGCGGTGGTTTTTTTGTTTGCAAGCAGCAGATTACGCGCAGAAAAAAAGGA
TCTCAAGAAGATCCTTTGATCTTTTCTACGGGGTCTGACGCTCAGTGGAACGAAAACTCACGTTAAGGGA
TTTTGGTCATGAGATTATCAAAAAGGATCTTCACCTAGATCCTTTTAAATTAAAAATGAAGTTTTAAATC
AATCTAAAGTATATATGAGTAAACTTGGTCTGACAGTTACCAATGCTTAATCAGTGAGGCACCTATCTCA
GCGATCTGTCTATTTCGTTCATCCATAGTTGCCTGACTCCCCGTCGTGTAGATAACTACGATACGGGAGG
GCTTACCATCTGGCCCCAGTGCTGCAATGATACCGCGAGATCCACGCTCACCGGCTCCAGATTTATCAGC
AATAAACCAGCCAGCCGGAAGGGCCGAGCGCAGAAGTGGTCCTGCAACTTTATCCGCCTCCATCCAGTCT
ATTAATTGTTGCCGGGAAGCTAGAGTAAGTAGTTCGCCAGTTAATAGTTTGCGCAACGTTGTTGCCATTG
CTACAGGCATCGTGGTGTCACGCTCGTCGTTTGGTATGGCTTCATTCAGCTCCGGTTCCCAACGATCAAG
GCGAGTTACATGATCCCCCATGTTGTGCAAAAAAGCGGTTAGCTCCTTCGGTCCTCCGATCGTTGTCAGA
AGTAAGTTGGCCGCAGTGTTATCACTCATGGTTATGGCAGCACTGCATAATTCTCTTACTGTCATGCCAT
CCGTAAGATGCTTTTCTGTGACTGGTGAGTACTCAACCAAGTCATTCTGAGAATAGTGTATGCGGCGACC
GAGTTGCTCTTGCCCGGCGTCAATACGGGATAATACCGCGCCACATAGCAGAACTTTAAAAGTGCTCATC
ATTGGAAAACGTTCTTCGGGGCGAAAACTCTCAAGGATCTTACCGCTGTTGAGATCCAGTTCGATGTAAC
CCACTCGTGCACCCAACTGATCTTCAGCATCTTTTACTTTCACCAGCGTTTCTGGGTGAGCAAAAACAGG
AAGGCAAAATGCCGCAAAAAAGGGAATAAGGGCGACACGGAAATGTTGAATACTCATACTCTTCCTTTTT
CAATATTATTGAAGCATTTATCAGGGTTATTGTCTCATGAGCGGATACATATTTGAATGTATTTAGAAAA
ATAAACAAATAGGGGTTCCGCGCACATTTCCCCGAAAAGTGCCACCTGACGTCTAAGAAACCATTATTAT
CATGACATTAACCTATAAAAATAGGCGTATCACGAGGCCCTTTCGTCTCGCGCGTTTCGGTGATGACGGT
GAAAACCTCTGACACATGCAGCTCCCGGAGACGGTCACAGCTTGTCTGTAAGCGGATGCCGGGAGCAGAC
AAGCCCGTCAGGGCGCGTCAGCGGGTGTTGGCGGGTGTCGGGGCTGGCTTAACTATGCGGCATCAGAGCA
GATTGTACTGAGAGTGCACCATATGCGGTGTGAAATACCGCACAGATGCGTAAGGAGAAAATACCGCATC
AGGCGCCATTCGCCATTCAGGCTGCGCAACTGTTGGGAAGGGCGATCGGTGCGGGCCTCTTCGCTATTAC
GCCAGCT
Features (pLannotate 1.2.2; 11 found; start..end, strand, type, name):
    451..847     +  promoter       ADH1 promoter: S. cerevisiae ADH1; promoter for alcohol dehydrogenase 1
    930..946     -  protein_bind   lac operator: The lac repressor binds to the lac operator to inhibit transcription in E. coli. This inhibition can be relieved by adding lactose or isopropyl-β-D-thiogalactopyranoside (IPTG). lac repressor encoded by lacI
    954..984     -  promoter       lac promoter: promoter for the E. coli lac operon
    999..1020    -  protein_bind   CAP binding site: CAP binding activates transcription in the presence of cAMP. E. coli catabolite activator protein
   1033..1125    -  CDS            lacI (fragment): lac repressor; lacI; The lac repressor binds to the lac operator to inhibit transcription in E. coli. This inhibition can be relieved by adding lactose or isopropyl-β-D-thiogalactopyranoside (IPTG).
   1308..1896    -  rep_origin     ori: high-copy-number ColE1/pMB1/pBR322/pUC origin of replication
   2067..2927    -  CDS            AmpR: β-lactamase; bla; confers resistance to ampicillin, carbenicillin, and related antibiotics
   2928..3032    -  promoter       AmpR promoter: bla
   3127..3162    +  CDS            rop (fragment): Rop protein, which maintains plasmids at low copy number; rop
   3264..3363    +  misc_feature   bom (fragment): basis of mobility region from pBR322
   3369..89      -  CDS            lacZα (fragment) (across the origin): LacZα fragment of β-galactosidase; lacZ fragment
