[The description below was written by a language model from this plasmid's Addgene catalogue record and pLannotate feature annotations shown in this document.]
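Description:
pMV19 is a small (about 3.4 kb) part-donor plasmid from the COSPLAY toolbox, a modular system for combinatorial assembly of yeast expression plasmids. It is built on pUC57BsaI, a pUC57-derived cloning backbone whose name suggests adaptation for BsaI-based (Golden Gate-type) cloning, although the record does not detail the flanking sites or overhangs. The plasmid is maintained in E. coli through a high-copy ColE1/pUC-type origin and selected with ampicillin via the β-lactamase gene and its own promoter. The remaining annotated features are typical pUC remnants: the lac promoter, operator and CAP binding site, fragments of lacZα and lacI, and short rop and bom fragments. None of these is part of the functional payload. No yeast origin, centromere or auxotrophic marker is annotated, so the plasmid itself is not designed to be maintained in yeast.

The payload is the Saccharomyces cerevisiae ADH1 (alcohol dehydrogenase 1) promoter, recorded as a 713 bp insert. The automated annotation recognises only about 400 bp of this as ADH1 promoter, most likely because the reference feature used for matching is shorter than the cloned fragment. The ADH1 promoter is widely used for constitutive expression in budding yeast. In this kit it is designated a "position 2" module, meaning it occupies the promoter slot in the ordered assembly scheme. It is meant to be combined with modules from other positions to produce complete yeast expression vectors. The record does not list what those other positions contain. pMV19 is therefore a storage and donor vector for a standardised promoter part rather than an expression construct in its own right.
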