Addgene plasmid #128878: pMV19
Purpose: Position 2 module- Adh1 promoter
Depositing lab: Gilles Charvin. Depositing organization: Institut de Genetique et de Biologie Moleculaire et Cellulaire (IGBMC). Publication: COSPLAY: An expandable toolbox for combinatorial and swift generation of expression plasmids in yeast. Goulev Y, Matifas A, Heyer V, Reina-San-Martin B, Charvin G. PLoS One. 2019 Aug 28;14(8):e0220694. doi: 10.1371/journal.pone.0220694. eCollection 2019. PubMed 31461461.
Backbone
  Vector backbone: pUC57BsaI
  Backbone size w/o insert (bp): 2724
  Total vector size (bp): 3437
  Vector type: Yeast Expression, Synthetic Biology
Growth in bacteria
  Bacterial resistance: Ampicillin, 100 μg/mL
  Growth temperature: 37°C
  Growth strain: DH5alpha
  Copy number: Unknown
Gene/Insert
  Gene/Insert name: Adh1 promoter
  Species: S. cerevisiae (budding yeast)
  Insert size (bp): 713
Terms and licenses: Academic/Nonprofit Terms; Industry Terms: Not Available to Industry
Depositor comments: Please visit https://www.biorxiv.org/content/10.1101/630277v1 for BioRxiv preprint.
How to cite: pMV19 was a gift from Gilles Charvin (Addgene plasmid # 128878 ; http://n2t.net/addgene:128878 ; RRID:Addgene_128878)
